Addgene plasmid #14765: pSicoR human Dicer3
Depositing lab: Tyler Jacks. Depositing organization: Massachusetts Institute of Technology. Publication: Impaired microRNA processing enhances cellular transformation and tumorigenesis. Kumar MS, Lu J, Mercer KL, Golub TR, Jacks T. Nat Genet. 2007 May;39(5):673-7. doi: 10.1038/ng2003. PubMed 17401365.
Backbone
  Vector backbone: pSicoR PGK puro
  Backbone size w/o insert (bp): 7700
  Vector type: Mammalian Expression, Lentiviral, RNAi, Cre/Lox
  Selectable markers: Puromycin
Growth in bacteria
  Bacterial resistance: Ampicillin, 100 μg/mL
  Growth temperature: 37°C
  Growth strain: Stbl3
  Copy number: High Copy
Gene/Insert
  Gene/Insert name: Dicer shRNA (alt name: Dicer)
  Species: H. sapiens (human)
  Entrez Gene: DICER1 (a.k.a. DCR1, Dicer, Dicer1e, GLOW, HERNA, K12H4.8-LIKE, MNG1, RMSE2, aviD)
  Cloning method: Restriction Enzyme
  Sequencing primers: 5′ mU6-F
Terms and licenses: Academic/Nonprofit Terms; Industry Terms: Not Available to Industry
Depositor comments: shRNA sequence: TGGAAGAGGC TGACTATGAA TTCAAGAGAT TCATAGTCAG CCTCTTCCTT TTTTC
How to cite: pSicoR human Dicer3 was a gift from Tyler Jacks (Addgene plasmid # 14765 ; http://n2t.net/addgene:14765 ; RRID:Addgene_14765)
