[The description below was written by a language model from this plasmid's Addgene catalogue record.]
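Description:
pSicoR human Dicer3 is a lentiviral RNAi plasmid built on the pSicoR PGK puro backbone (about 7.7 kb without insert) and designed for stable knockdown of human DICER1 in mammalian cells. It is propagated in bacteria as a high-copy plasmid under ampicillin selection. The recommended host is a recombination-deficient strain of the kind commonly used to keep the repeated lentiviral terminal sequences intact. In transduced mammalian cells, selection is by puromycin. As the backbone name indicates, the resistance gene is driven by a PGK promoter.

The insert is a short hairpin RNA directed against human Dicer, introduced by restriction cloning. The "3" in the name presumably marks it as one of several Dicer hairpins, though the record does not state this. The record does not name the shRNA promoter, but the listed sequencing primer anneals in a mouse U6 promoter. This fits the usual arrangement in which a Pol III U6 promoter transcribes the hairpin, which the cell then processes into an siRNA against the target transcript.

The vector is also classified as Cre/Lox. In the pSicoR design the shRNA expression cassette is generally understood to be flanked by loxP sites, so knockdown is constitutive until Cre recombinase excises the cassette and restores target expression. No feature table was supplied, so the exact positions of the lox sites, LTRs and other viral elements cannot be confirmed here.

The associated publication concerns impaired microRNA processing and its effect on cellular transformation and tumorigenesis. This indicates the construct was used to deplete Dicer and thereby reduce mature microRNA production in human cells.
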