>Addgene plasmid #14765 | pSicoR human Dicer3 | addgene partial sequence | sequence record 21328 | 14765 with mU6-F
ATCCCTTGGAGAAAGCCTTGTTTGGAAGAGGCTGACTATGAATTCAAGAGATTCATAGTCAGCCTCTTCC
TTTTTTCTCGAGTACTAGGATCCATTAGGCGGCCGAATTCGTCGACCTCGAAATTCTACCGGGTAGGGGA
GGCGCTTTTCCCAAGGCAGTCTGGAGCATGCGCTTTAGCAGCCCCGCTGGGCACTTGGCGCTACACAAGT
GGCCTCTGGCCTCGCACACATTCCACATCCACCGGTAGGCGCCAACCGGCTCCGTTCTTTGGTGGCCCCT
TCGCGCCACCTTCTACTCCTCCCCTAGTCAGGAAGTTCCCCCCCGCCCCGCAGCTCGCGTCGTGCAGGAC
GTGACAAATGGAAGTAGCACGTCTCACTAGTCTCGTGCAGATGGACAGCACCGCTGAGCAATGGAAGCGG
GTAGGCCTTTGGGGCAGCGGCCAATAGCAGCTTTGCTCCTTCGCTTTCTGGGCTCAGAGGCTGGGAAGGG
GTGGGTCCGGGGGCGGGCTCAGGGGCGGGCTCAGGGGCGGGGCGGGCGCCCGAAGGTCCTCCGGAGGCCC
GGCATTCTGCACGCTTCAAAAGCGCACGTCTGCCGCGCTGTTCTCCTCTTCCTCATCTCCGGGCCTTTCG
ACCTGCATCCATCTAGATCTCGATCGAGCAGCTGAAGCTTACCATGACCGAGTACAAGCCCACGGTGCGC
CTCGCCACCCGCGACGACGTCCCCAGGGCCGTACGCACCCTCGCCGCCGCGTTCGCCGACTACCCCGCCA
CGCGCCACACCGTCGATCCGGACCGCCACATCGAGCGGGTCACCGAGCTGCAAGAACTCTTCCTCACGCG
CGTCGGGCTCGACATCGGCAAGGTGTGGGTCGCGGACGACGGCGCCGCGGTGGCGGTCTGGACCACGCCG
GAGAGCGTCGAAGCGGGGGGCGGTGTTCGCCGAG
